>Addgene plasmid #214235 | pET23a-H6-TEV-AncSZ | addgene full sequence | sequence record 422817 | Addgene NGS Result
AAAAAAACCACCGCTACCAGCGGTGGTTTGTTTGCCGGATCAAGAGCTACCAACTCTTTTTCCGAAGGTA
ACTGGCTTCAGCAGAGCGCAGATACCAAATACTGTCCTTCTAGTGTAGCCGTAGTTAGGCCACCACTTCA
AGAACTCTGTAGCACCGCCTACATACCTCGCTCTGCTAATCCTGTTACCAGTGGCTGCTGCCAGTGGCGA
TAAGTCGTGTCTTACCGGGTTGGACTCAAGACGATAGTTACCGGATAAGGCGCAGCGGTCGGGCTGAACG
GGGGGTTCGTGCACACAGCCCAGCTTGGAGCGAACGACCTACACCGAACTGAGATACCTACAGCGTGAGC
TATGAGAAAGCGCCACGCTTCCCGAAGGGAGAAAGGCGGACAGGTATCCGGTAAGCGGCAGGGTCGGAAC
AGGAGAGCGCACGAGGGAGCTTCCAGGGGGAAACGCCTGGTATCTTTATAGTCCTGTCGGGTTTCGCCAC
CTCTGACTTGAGCGTCGATTTTTGTGATGCTCGTCAGGGGGGCGGAGCCTATGGAAAAACGCCAGCAACG
CGGCCTTTTTACGGTTCCTGGCCTTTTGCTGGCCTTTTGCTCACATGTTCTTTCCTGCGTTATCCCCTGA
TTCTGTGGATAACCGTATTACCGCCTTTGAGTGAGCTGATACCGCTCGCCGCAGCCGAACGACCGAGCGC
AGCGAGTCAGTGAGCGAGGAAGCGGAAGAGCGCCTGATGCGGTATTTTCTCCTTACGCATCTGTGCGGTA
TTTCACACCGCAATGGTGCACTCTCAGTACAATCTGCTCTGATGCCGCATAGTTAAGCCAGTATACACTC
CGCTATCGCTACGTGACTGGGTCATGGCTGCGCCCCGACACCCGCCAACACCCGCTGACGCGCCCTGACG
GGCTTGTCTGCTCCCGGCATCCGCTTACAGACAAGCTGTGACCGTCTCCGGGAGCTGCATGTGTCAGAGG
TTTTCACCGTCATCACCGAAACGCGCGAGGCAGCTGCGGTAAAGCTCATCAGCGTGGTCGTGAAGCGATT
CACAGATGTCTGCCTGTTCATCCGCGTCCAGCTCGTTGAGTTTCTCCAGAAGCGTTAATGTCTGGCTTCT
GATAAAGCGGGCCATGTTAAGGGCGGTTTTTTCCTGTTTGGTCACTGATGCCTCCGTGTAAGGGGGATTT
CTGTTCATGGGGGTAATGATACCGATGAAACGAGAGAGGATGCTCACGATACGGGTTACTGATGATGAAC
ATGCCCGGTTACTGGAACGTTGTGAGGGTAAACAACTGGCGGTATGGATGCGGCGGGACCAGAGAAAAAT
CACTCAGGGTCAATGCCAGCGCTTCGTTAATACAGATGTAGGTGTTCCACAGGGTAGCCAGCAGCATCCT
GCGATGCAGATCCGGAACATAATGGTGCAGGGCGCTGACTTCCGCGTTTCCAGACTTTACGAAACACGGA
AACCGAAGACCATTCATGTTGTTGCTCAGGTCGCAGACGTTTTGCAGCAGCAGTCGCTTCACGTTCGCTC
GCGTATCGGTGATTCATTCTGCTAACCAGTAAGGCAACCCCGCCAGCCTAGCCGGGTCCTCAACGACAGG
AGCACGATCATGCGCACCCGTGGCCAGGACCCAACGCTGCCCGAGATCTCGATCCCGCGAAATTAATACG
ACTCACTATAGGGAGACCACAACGGTTTCCCTCTAGAAATAATTTTGTTTAACTTTAAGAAGGAGATATA
CCATGGGCAGCAGCCATCATCATCATCATCACGATTACGATATCCCAACGACCGAAAACCTTTACTTCCA
GGGCCATATGGATAAAAAACTGTATCTGAAACGCGAACAGCTGATGCTGGAAGAAGGCGAACTGGGCAGC
GGCAACTTTGGCACCGTGAAAAAAGGCGTGTATAAAATGCGCAAAAAAGAAATTCCGGTGGCGGTGAAAG
TGCTGAAAAGCGAAAACGATCCGGCGGTGAAAGATGAACTGATGAAAGAAGCGGAATTTATGCATCAGCT
GGATAACCCGTATATTGTGCGCATGATTGGCATTTGCGAAGCGGAAAGCCTGATGCTGGTGATGGAACTG
GCGCCGCTGGGCCCGCTGAACAAATTTCTGCAGAAACATAAAGATCAGATTACCGTGGAAAACATTGTGG
AACTGATGCATCAGGTGAGCATGGGCATGAAATATCTGGAAGAAAAAAACTTTGTGCATCGCGATCTGGC
GGCGCGCAACGTGCTGCTGGTGAACCAGCATTATGCGAAAATTAGCGATTTTGGCCTGAGCAAAGCGCTG
GGCGCGGATGATAACTATTATAAAGCGAAAACCGCGGGCAAATGGCCGCTGAAATGGTATGCGCCGGAAT
GCATTAACTTTCATAAATTTAGCAGCAAAAGCGATGTGTGGAGCTTTGGCGTGACCATGTGGGAAGCGTT
TAGCTATGGCCAGAAACCGTATAAAGGCATGAAAGGCCAGGAAGTGCTGCCGTTTATTGAAAACGGCGAA
CGCATGGAATGCCCGGCGGAATGCCCGGAAGAAATGTATGAACTGATGAAAGATTGCTGGACCTATAAAG
CGGATGATCGCCCGGGCTTTGTGGCGGTGGAACTGCGCCTGCGCGATTATTATTATGATATTAGCAAATA
GGGATCCGAATTCGAGCTCCGTCGACAAGCTTGCGGCCGCACTCGAGCACCACCACCACCACCACTGAGA
TCCGGCTGCTAACAAAGCCCGAAAGGAAGCTGAGTTGGCTGCTGCCACCGCTGAGCAATAACTAGCATAA
CCCCTTGGGGCCTCTAAACGGGTCTTGAGGGGTTTTTTGCTGAAAGGAGGAACTATATCCGGATTGGCGA
ATGGG
[77 nt withheld, positions 2876-2952]
A
[46 nt withheld, positions 2954-2999]
C
[91 nt withheld, positions 3001-3091]
A
[49 nt withheld, positions 3093-3141]
CCTTTGACGTTGGAGTCCACGTTCTTT
[37 nt withheld, positions 3169-3205]
ACCCTATCTCGGTCTATTCTTTTGATTTATAAGGGATTTTGCCGATTTCGGCCTATTGGTTAAAAAATGA
GCTGATTTAACAAAAATTTAACGCGAATTTTAACAAAATATTAACGCTTACAATTTAGGTGGCACTTTTC
GGGGAAATGTGCGCGGAACCCCTATTTGTTTATTTTTCTAAATACATTCAAATATGTATCCGCTCATGAG
ACAATAACCCTGATAAATGCTTCAATAATATTGAAAAAGGAAGAGTATGAGTATTCAACATTTCCGTGTC
GCCCTTATTCCCTTTTTTGCGGCATTTTGCCTTCCTGTTTTTGCTCACCCAGAAACGCTGGTGAAAGTAA
AAGATGCTGAAGATCAGTTGGGTGCACGAGTGGGTTACATCGAACTGGATCTCAACAGCGGTAAGATCCT
TGAGAGTTTTCGCCCCGAAGAACGTTTTCCAATGATGAGCACTTTTAAAGTTCTGCTATGTGGCGCGGTA
TTATCCCGTATTGACGCCGGGCAAGAGCAACTCGGTCGCCGCATACACTATTCTCAGAATGACTTGGTTG
AGTACTCACCAGTCACAGAAAAGCATCTTACGGATGGCATGACAGTAAGAGAATTATGCAGTGCTGCCAT
AACCATGAGTGATAACACTGCGGCCAACTTACTTCTGACAACGATCGGAGGACCGAAGGAGCTAACCGCT
TTTTTGCACAACATGGGGGATCATGTAACTCGCCTTGATCGTTGGGAACCGGAGCTGAATGAAGCCATAC
CAAACGACGAGCGTGACACCACGATGCCTGCAGCAATGGCAACAACGTTGCGCAAACTATTAACTGGCGA
ACTACTTACTCTAGCTTCCCGGCAACAATTAATAGACTGGATGGAGGCGGATAAAGTTGCAGGACCACTT
CTGCGCTCGGCCCTTCCGGCTGGCTGGTTTATTGCTGATAAATCTGGAGCCGGTGAGCGTGGGTCTCGCG
GTATCATTGCAGCACTGGGGCCAGATGGTAAGCCCTCCCGTATCGTAGTTATCTACACGACGGGGAGTCA
GGCAACTATGGATGAACGAAATAGACAGATCGCTGAGATAGGTGCCTCACTGATTAAGCATTGGTAACTG
TCAGACCAAGTTTACTCATATATACTTTAGATTGATTTAAAACTTCATTTTTAATTTAAAAGGATCTAGG
TGAAGATCCTTTTTTATAATCTCATGACCAAAATCCCTTAACGTGAGTTTTCGTTCCACTGAGCGTCAGA
CCCCGTAGAAAAGATCAAAGGATCTTCTTGAGATCCTTTTTTTCTGCGCGTAATCTGCTGCTTGCAAAC
Features (pLannotate 1.2.2; 14 found; start..end, strand, type, name):
    733..872     -  misc_feature   bom: basis of mobility region from pBR322
    974..1165    -  CDS            rop: Rop protein, which maintains plasmids at low copy number; rop
   1182..1562    +  CDS            YPB1_ECOLX: Protein predicted: Swiss-Prot protein existence level 4. From Escherichia coli.
   1674..1692    +  promoter       T7 promoter: promoter for bacteriophage T7 RNA polymerase
   1724..1746    +  RBS            RBS: efficient ribosome binding site from bacteriophage T7 gene 10 (Olins and Rangwala, 1989)
   1765..1781    +  CDS            capTEV™ (fragment): composite tag for in vivo biotinylation, TEV protease cleavage, and 6xHis tagging
   1834..2655    +  CDS            SYK (fragment): KSYK_CHICK - Experimental evidence at protein level: Swiss-Prot protein existence level 1. Non-receptor tyrosine kinase which mediates signal transduction downstream of a variety of transmembrane receptors including classical immunoreceptors like the B-cell receptor (BCR). Regulates several biological processes including innate and adaptive immunity, cell adhesion, osteoclast maturation, platelet activation and vascular development. Assembles into signaling complexes with activated receptors at the plasma membrane via interaction between its SH2 domains and the receptor tyrosine-phosphorylated
   2708..2725    +  CDS            9xHis (fragment): 9xHis affinity tag
   2735..2784    +  CDS            SET1 (fragment): solubility-enhancement tag derived from T7 phage gene 10B
   2792..2839    +  terminator     T7 terminator: transcription terminator for bacteriophage T7 RNA polymerase
   2876..3331    +  rep_origin     f1 ori (sequence partly withheld): f1 bacteriophage origin of replication; arrow indicates direction of (+) strand synthesis
   3357..3461    +  promoter       AmpR promoter: bla
   3462..4322    +  CDS            AmpR: β-lactamase; bla; confers resistance to ampicillin, carbenicillin, and related antibiotics
   4493..547     +  rep_origin     ori (across the origin): high-copy-number ColE1/pMB1/pBR322/pUC origin of replication
