[The description below was written by a language model from this plasmid's Addgene catalogue record and pLannotate feature annotations shown in this document.]
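Description:
pET23a-H6-TEV-AncSZ is a 4.5 kb bacterial expression plasmid built on the pET23a backbone for producing AncSZ, a tyrosine kinase domain designed by ancestral sequence reconstruction from the kinase domains of SYK and ZAP-70. The roughly 830 bp insert is catalogued under human SYK, but it is a synthetic, inferred sequence that has been codon optimized for E. coli. The automated annotation accordingly recognises it only as a SYK-like fragment. The plasmid replicates from a ColE1/pBR322-type origin accompanied by the rop gene and bom region, consistent with its listing as low copy. It is selected with ampicillin through the β-lactamase gene and its own promoter. An f1 origin is also present, which allows single-stranded DNA production.

Expression is driven by the T7 promoter with the phage T7 gene 10 ribosome binding site and ends at the T7 terminator, so a host supplying T7 RNA polymerase is required. According to the name and the catalogue fields, the kinase domain carries an N-terminal 6xHis tag followed by a TEV protease site, allowing affinity purification and subsequent tag removal. The feature table shows a short His/TEV-type match just upstream of the kinase sequence. A second His-tag fragment, annotated downstream of the insert, probably reflects the native pET23a C-terminal tag region; the record does not say whether it is translated. The depositor notes that the protein must be co-expressed in BL21(DE3) cells with the YopH tyrosine phosphatase. The purified kinase is intended for in vitro tyrosine phosphorylation of proteins.
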