Addgene plasmid #214235: pET23a-H6-TEV-AncSZ
Purpose: Bacterial expression construct of AncSZ, an kinase domain engineered through ancestorial reconstruction of the kinase domains of both SYK and ZAP-70. For in vitro protein tyrosine phosphorylation
Depositing lab: Neel Shah. Depositing organization: Columbia University. Publication: Saturation mutagenesis of a predicted ancestral Syk-family kinase. Hobbs HT, Shah NH, Shoemaker SR, Amacher JF, Marqusee S, Kuriyan J. Protein Sci. 2022 Oct;31(10):e4411. doi: 10.1002/pro.4411. PubMed 36173161.
Backbone
  Vector backbone: pET23a
  Backbone size w/o insert (bp): 3700
  Total vector size (bp): 4534
  Vector type: Bacterial Expression
Growth in bacteria
  Bacterial resistance: Ampicillin, 100 μg/mL
  Growth temperature: 37°C
  Growth strain: DH5alpha
  Copy number: Low Copy
Gene/Insert
  Gene/Insert name: Syk kinase
  Species: H. sapiens (human)
  Insert size (bp): 834
  Mutation: Sequence gained through ancestral reconstruction of Syk and ZAP-70 kinase domains and codon optimized for E. coli expression
  Entrez Gene: SYK (a.k.a. IMD82, p72-Syk)
  Promoter: T7
  Tag / fusion protein: 6xHis (N terminal on backbone)
  Cloning method: Gibson Cloning
  Sequencing primers: 5′ T7 promotor
Terms and licenses: Academic/Nonprofit Terms; Industry Terms: Not Available to Industry
Depositor comments: This protein needs to be co-expressed in E. coli BL21(DE3) cells with the YopH tyrosine phosphatase. Please visit https://doi.org/10.1101/2024.12.23.630085 for bioRxiv preprint.
How to cite: pET23a-H6-TEV-AncSZ was a gift from Neel Shah (Addgene plasmid # 214235 ; http://n2t.net/addgene:214235 ; RRID:Addgene_214235)
